Addgene plasmid #216510: pcDNA4/TO-cMYC
Purpose: Expresses MYC in human cells under a tetracycline/doxycycline-inducible promoter
Depositing lab: John Diffley. Publication: Cyclin E-induced replicative stress drives p53-dependent whole-genome duplication. Zeng J, Hills SA, Ozono E, Diffley JFX. Cell. 2023 Feb 2;186(3):528-542.e14. doi: 10.1016/j.cell.2022.12.036. Epub 2023 Jan 20. PubMed 36681079.
Backbone
  Vector backbone: pcDNA4/TO
  Backbone manufacturer: ThermoFisher
  Vector type: Mammalian Expression
  Selectable markers: Zeocin
Growth in bacteria
  Bacterial resistance: Ampicillin, 100 μg/mL
  Growth temperature: 37°C
  Growth strain: DH5alpha
  Copy number: High Copy
Gene/Insert
  Gene/Insert name: cMYC
  Species: H. sapiens (human)
  Tag / fusion protein: HA (N terminal on insert)
Terms and licenses: Academic/Nonprofit Terms; Industry Terms: Not Available to Industry
How to cite: pcDNA4/TO-cMYC was a gift from John Diffley (Addgene plasmid # 216510 ; http://n2t.net/addgene:216510 ; RRID:Addgene_216510)
