[The description below was written by a language model from this plasmid's Addgene catalogue record and pLannotate feature annotations shown in this document.]
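Description:
pcDNA4/TO-cMYC is a mammalian expression plasmid built on the commercial pcDNA4/TO backbone and designed for tetracycline/doxycycline-regulated expression of human MYC in human cells. In bacteria it is maintained at high copy through a ColE1/pUC-type origin and selected with ampicillin via the β-lactamase gene and its own promoter. An f1 phage origin is also present. For selection in mammalian cells, the vector carries a Zeocin resistance cassette in which the Sh ble gene (BleoR) sits downstream of both the SV40 early promoter and the bacterial EM7 promoter and is terminated by an SV40 polyadenylation signal. This arrangement lets the marker function in either host.

The expression cassette consists of the CMV immediate-early enhancer and promoter followed directly by two short elements that the automated annotation labels as fragments of tet-operator-containing promoters. These correspond to tandem tet operator sites placed just downstream of the CMV promoter. In cells that express the Tet repressor, it binds these operators and blocks transcription. Adding tetracycline or doxycycline releases the repressor and allows strong CMV-driven expression. The record does not state how the repressor is supplied, and it is not encoded on this plasmid. The payload is the human MYC coding sequence, encoding the bHLH transcription factor that activates growth-related genes. It is preceded by an N-terminal HA epitope tag, which the annotation detects as a 27-nt fragment matching part of a 3xHA feature, consistent with a single HA copy. The cassette ends with the bovine growth hormone polyadenylation signal. The plasmid is suited to transient transfection or to generating Zeocin-selected stable lines in which HA-tagged MYC can be induced on demand. The associated publication concerns oncogene-induced replicative stress and whole-genome duplication.
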