Features (pLannotate 1.2.2; 23 found; start..end, strand, type, name):
     28..80      -  misc_feature   bom (fragment): basis of mobility region from pBR322
    235..614     +  enhancer       CMV enhancer: human cytomegalovirus immediate early enhancer
    615..818     +  promoter       CMV promoter: human cytomegalovirus (CMV) immediate early promoter
    820..839     +  promoter       PLtetO-1 promoter (fragment): modified phage lambda PL promoter with tet operator sites (Lutz and Bujard, 1997)
    841..860     +  promoter       PLtetO-1 promoter (fragment): modified phage lambda PL promoter with tet operator sites (Lutz and Bujard, 1997)
    868..901     +  promoter       TRE3GV promoter (fragment): 3rd-generation Tet-responsive promoter that can be activated by binding of Tet-On® 3G, optimized for retroviral and lentiviral vectors
   1011..1037    +  CDS            3xHA (fragment): three tandem HA epitope tags
   1047..2363    +  CDS            MYC: MYC_HUMAN - Also known as BHLHE39. Experimental evidence at protein level: Swiss-Prot protein existence level 1. Transcription factor that binds DNA in a non-specific manner, yet also specifically recognizes the core sequence 5'-CAC[GA]TG-3'. Activates the transcription of growth-related genes. Binds to the VEGFA promoter, promoting VEGFA production and subsequent sprouting angiogenesis (PubMed:24940000). Regulator of somatic reprogramming, controls self-renewal of embryonic stem cells. Functions with TAF6L to activate target gene expression through RNA polymerase II pause release (By similari
   2417..2641    +  polyA_signal   bGH poly(A) signal: bovine growth hormone polyadenylation signal
   2645..2666    +  promoter       SV40 promoter (fragment): SV40 enhancer and early promoter
   2687..3115    +  rep_origin     f1 ori (sequence partly withheld): f1 bacteriophage origin of replication; arrow indicates direction of (+) strand synthesis
   3129..3458    +  promoter       SV40 promoter: SV40 enhancer and early promoter
   3506..3553    +  promoter       EM7 promoter: synthetic bacterial promoter&nbsp
   3572..3946    +  CDS            BleoR: antibiotic-binding protein; Sh ble from Streptoalloteichus hindustanus; confers resistance to bleomycin, phleomycin, and Zeocin™
   3956..4081    +  CDS            ble (fragment): BLE_KLEPN - Experimental evidence at protein level: Swiss-Prot protein existence level 1. Binding protein with a strong affinity to the bleomycin family of antibiotics. Binds to CL990; an antimitotic-antibiotic compound. From Klebsiella pneumoniae.
   4076..4197    +  polyA_signal   SV40 poly(A) signal: SV40 polyadenylation signal
   4270..4286    -  protein_bind   lac operator: The lac repressor binds to the lac operator to inhibit transcription in E. coli. This inhibition can be relieved by adding lactose or isopropyl-β-D-thiogalactopyranoside (IPTG). lac repressor encoded by lacI
   4294..4324    -  promoter       lac promoter: promoter for the E. coli lac operon
   4339..4360    -  protein_bind   CAP binding site: CAP binding activates transcription in the presence of cAMP. E. coli catabolite activator protein
   4373..4465    -  CDS            lacI (fragment): lac repressor; lacI; The lac repressor binds to the lac operator to inhibit transcription in E. coli. This inhibition can be relieved by adding lactose or isopropyl-β-D-thiogalactopyranoside (IPTG).
   4648..5236    -  rep_origin     ori: high-copy-number ColE1/pMB1/pBR322/pUC origin of replication
   5407..6267    -  CDS            AmpR: β-lactamase; bla; confers resistance to ampicillin, carbenicillin, and related antibiotics
   6268..6372    -  promoter       AmpR promoter: bla
>Addgene plasmid #216510 | pcDNA4/TO-cMYC | addgene full sequence | sequence record 429699 | Addgene NGS Result
GACGGATCGGGAGATCTCCCGATCCCCTATGGTGCACTCTCAGTACAATCTGCTCTGATGCCGCATAGTT
AAGCCAGTATCTGCTCCCTGCTTGTGTGTTGGAGGTCGCTGAGTAGTGCGCGAGCAAAATTTAAGCTACA
ACAAGGCAAGGCTTGACCGACAATTGCATGAAGAATCTGCTTAGGGTTAGGCGTTTTGCGCTGCTTCGCG
ATGTACGGGCCAGATATACGCGTTGACATTGATTATTGACTAGTTATTAATAGTAATCAATTACGGGGTC
ATTAGTTCATAGCCCATATATGGAGTTCCGCGTTACATAACTTACGGTAAATGGCCCGCCTGGCTGACCG
CCCAACGACCCCCGCCCATTGACGTCAATAATGACGTATGTTCCCATAGTAACGCCAATAGGGACTTTCC
ATTGACGTCAATGGGTGGAGTATTTACGGTAAACTGCCCACTTGGCAGTACATCAAGTGTATCATATGCC
AAGTACGCCCCCTATTGACGTCAATGACGGTAAATGGCCCGCCTGGCATTATGCCCAGTACATGACCTTA
TGGGACTTTCCTACTTGGCAGTACATCTACGTATTAGTCATCGCTATTACCATGGTGATGCGGTTTTGGC
AGTACATCAATGGGCGTGGATAGCGGTTTGACTCACGGGGATTTCCAAGTCTCCACCCCATTGACGTCAA
TGGGAGTTTGTTTTGGCACCAAAATCAACGGGACTTTCCAAAATGTCGTAACAACTCCGCCCCATTGACG
CAAATGGGCGGTAGGCGTGTACGGTGGGAGGTCTATATAAGCAGAGCTCTCCCTATCAGTGATAGAGATC
TCCCTATCAGTGATAGAGATCGTCGACGAGCTCGTTTAGTGAACCGTCAGATCGCCTGGAGACGCCATCC
ACGCTGTTTTGACCTCCATAGAAGACACCGGGACCGATCCAGCCTCCGGACTCTAGCGTTTAAACTTAAG
CTTGGTACCGAGCTCGGATCCGGGATGGAGTACCCATACGATGTTCCAGATTACGCTCTCCTCCTCATGC
CCCTCAACGTTAGCTTCACCAACAGGAACTATGACCTCGACTACGACTCGGTGCAGCCGTATTTCTACTG
CGACGAGGAGGAGAACTTCTACCAGCAGCAGCAGCAGAGCGAGCTGCAGCCCCCGGCGCCCAGCGAGGAT
ATCTGGAAGAAATTCGAGCTGCTGCCCACCCCGCCCCTGTCCCCTAGCCGCCGCTCCGGGCTCTGCTCGC
CCTCCTACGTTGCGGTCACACCCTTCTCCCTTCGGGGAGACAACGACGGCGGTGGCGGGAGCTTCTCCAC
GGCCGACCAGCTGGAGATGGTGACCGAGCTGCTGGGAGGAGACATGGTGAACCAGAGTTTCATCTGCGAC
CCGGACGACGAGACCTTCATCAAAAACATCATCATCCAGGACTGTATGTGGAGCGGCTTCTCGGCCGCCG
CCAAGCTCGTCTCAGAGAAGCTGGCCTCCTACCAGGCTGCGCGCAAAGACAGCGGCAGCCCGAACCCCGC
CCGCGGCCACAGCGTCTGCTCCACCTCCAGCTTGTACCTGCAGGATCTGAGCGCCGCCGCCTCAGAGTGC
ATCGACCCCTCGGTGGTCTTCCCCTACCCTCTCAACGACAGCAGCTCGCCCAAGTCCTGCGCCTCGCAAG
ACTCTAGCGCCTTCTCTCCGTCCTCGGATTCTCTGCTCTCCTCGACGGAGTCCTCCCCGCAGGGCAGCCC
CGAGCCCCTGGTGCTCCATGAGGAGACACCGCCCACCACCAGCAGCGACTCTGAGGAGGAACAAGAAGAT
GAGGAAGAAATCGATGTTGTTTCTGTGGAAAAGAGGCAGGCTCCTGGCAAAAGGTCAGAGTCTGGATCAC
CTTCTGCTGGAGGCCACAGCAAACCTCCTCACAGCCCACTGGTCCTCAAGAGGTGCCACGTCTCCACACA
TCAGCACAACTACGCAGCGCCTCCCTCCACTCGGAAGGACTATCCTGCTGCCAAGAGGGTCAAGTTGGAC
AGTGTCAGAGTCCTGAGACAGATCAGCAACAACCGAAAATGCACCAGCCCCAGGTCCTCGGACACCGAGG
AGAATGTCAAGAGGCGAACACACAACGTCTTGGAGCGCCAGAGGAGGAACGAGCTAAAACGGAGCTTTTT
TGCCCTGCGTGACCAGATCCCGGAGTTGGAAAACAATGAAAAGGCCCCCAAGGTAGTTATCCTTAAAAAA
GCCACAGCATACATCCTGTCCGTCCAAGCAGAGGAGCAAAAGCTCATTTCTGAAGAGGACTTGTTGCGGA
AACGACGAGAACAGTTGAAACACAAACTTGAACAGCTACGGAACTCTTGTGCGTAAGCGGCCGCTCGAGT
CTAGAGGGCCCGTTTAAACCCGCTGATCAGCCTCGACTGTGCCTTCTAGTTGCCAGCCATCTGTTGTTTG
CCCCTCCCCCGTGCCTTCCTTGACCCTGGAAGGTGCCACTCCCACTGTCCTTTCCTAATAAAATGAGGAA
ATTGCATCGCATTGTCTGAGTAGGTGTCATTCTATTCTGGGGGGTGGGGTGGGGCAGGACAGCAAGGGGG
AGGATTGGGAAGACAATAGCAGGCATGCTGGGGATGCGGTGGGCTCTATGGCTTCTGAGGCGGAAAGAAC
CAGCTGGGGCTCTAGGGGGTATCCCC
[124 nt withheld, positions 2687-2810]
C
[91 nt withheld, positions 2812-2902]
A
[49 nt withheld, positions 2904-2952]
CCTTTGACGTTGGAGTCCACGTTCTTT
[37 nt withheld, positions 2980-3016]
ACCCTATCTCGGTCTATTCTTTTGATTTATAAGGGATTTTGCCGATTTCGGCCTATTGGTTAAAAAATGA
GCTGATTTAACAAAAATTTAACGCGAATTAATTCTGTGGAATGTGTGTCAGTTAGGGTGTGGAAAGTCCC
CAGGCTCCCCAGCAGGCAGAAGTATGCAAAGCATGCATCTCAATTAGTCAGCAACCAGGTGTGGAAAGTC
CCCAGGCTCCCCAGCAGGCAGAAGTATGCAAAGCATGCATCTCAATTAGTCAGCAACCATAGTCCCGCCC
CTAACTCCGCCCATCCCGCCCCTAACTCCGCCCAGTTCCGCCCATTCTCCGCCCCATGGCTGACTAATTT
TTTTTATTTATGCAGAGGCCGAGGCCGCCTCTGCCTCTGAGCTATTCCAGAAGTAGTGAGGAGGCTTTTT
TGGAGGCCTAGGCTTTTGCAAAAAGCTCCCGGGAGCTTGTATATCCATTTTCGGATCTGATCAGCACGTG
TTGACAATTAATCATCGGCATAGTATATCGGCATAGTATAATACGACAAGGTGAGGAACTAAACCATGGC
CAAGTTGACCAGTGCCGTTCCGGTGCTCACCGCGCGCGACGTCGCCGGAGCGGTCGAGTTCTGGACCGAC
CGGCTCGGGTTCTCCCGGGACTTCGTGGAGGACGACTTCGCCGGTGTGGTCCGGGACGACGTGACCCTGT
TCATCAGCGCGGTCCAGGACCAGGTGGTGCCGGACAACACCCTGGCCTGGGTGTGGGTGCGCGGCCTGGA
CGAGCTGTACGCCGAGTGGTCGGAGGTCGTGTCCACGAACTTCCGGGACGCCTCCGGGCCGGCCATGACC
GAGATCGGCGAGCAGCCGTGGGGGCGGGAGTTCGCCCTGCGCGACCCGGCCGGCAACTGCGTGCACTTCG
TGGCCGAGGAGCAGGACTGACACGTGCTACGAGATTTCGATTCCACCGCCGCCTTCTATGAAAGGTTGGG
CTTCGGAATCGTTTTCCGGGACGCCGGCTGGATGATCCTCCAGCGCGGGGATCTCATGCTGGAGTTCTTC
GCCCACCCCAACTTGTTTATTGCAGCTTATAATGGTTACAAATAAAGCAATAGCATCACAAATTTCACAA
ATAAAGCATTTTTTTCACTGCATTCTAGTTGTGGTTTGTCCAAACTCATCAATGTATCTTATCATGTCTG
TATACCGTCGACCTCTAGCTAGAGCTTGGCGTAATCATGGTCATAGCTGTTTCCTGTGTGAAATTGTTAT
CCGCTCACAATTCCACACAACATACGAGCCGGAAGCATAAAGTGTAAAGCCTGGGGTGCCTAATGAGTGA
GCTAACTCACATTAATTGCGTTGCGCTCACTGCCCGCTTTCCAGTCGGGAAACCTGTCGTGCCAGCTGCA
TTAATGAATCGGCCAACGCGCGGGGAGAGGCGGTTTGCGTATTGGGCGCTCTTCCGCTTCCTCGCTCACT
GACTCGCTGCGCTCGGTCGTTCGGCTGCGGCGAGCGGTATCAGCTCACTCAAAGGCGGTAATACGGTTAT
CCACAGAATCAGGGGATAACGCAGGAAAGAACATGTGAGCAAAAGGCCAGCAAAAGGCCAGGAACCGTAA
AAAGGCCGCGTTGCTGGCGTTTTTCCATAGGCTCCGCCCCCCTGACGAGCATCACAAAAATCGACGCTCA
AGTCAGAGGTGGCGAAACCCGACAGGACTATAAAGATACCAGGCGTTTCCCCCTGGAAGCTCCCTCGTGC
GCTCTCCTGTTCCGACCCTGCCGCTTACCGGATACCTGTCCGCCTTTCTCCCTTCGGGAAGCGTGGCGCT
TTCTCATAGCTCACGCTGTAGGTATCTCAGTTCGGTGTAGGTCGTTCGCTCCAAGCTGGGCTGTGTGCAC
GAACCCCCCGTTCAGCCCGACCGCTGCGCCTTATCCGGTAACTATCGTCTTGAGTCCAACCCGGTAAGAC
ACGACTTATCGCCACTGGCAGCAGCCACTGGTAACAGGATTAGCAGAGCGAGGTATGTAGGCGGTGCTAC
AGAGTTCTTGAAGTGGTGGCCTAACTACGGCTACACTAGAAGAACAGTATTTGGTATCTGCGCTCTGCTG
AAGCCAGTTACCTTCGGAAAAAGAGTTGGTAGCTCTTGATCCGGCAAACAAACCACCGCTGGTAGCGGTG
GTTTTTTTGTTTGCAAGCAGCAGATTACGCGCAGAAAAAAAGGATCTCAAGAAGATCCTTTGATCTTTTC
TACGGGGTCTGACGCTCAGTGGAACGAAAACTCACGTTAAGGGATTTTGGTCATGAGATTATCAAAAAGG
ATCTTCACCTAGATCCTTTTAAATTAAAAATGAAGTTTTAAATCAATCTAAAGTATATATGAGTAAACTT
GGTCTGACAGTTACCAATGCTTAATCAGTGAGGCACCTATCTCAGCGATCTGTCTATTTCGTTCATCCAT
AGTTGCCTGACTCCCCGTCGTGTAGATAACTACGATACGGGAGGGCTTACCATCTGGCCCCAGTGCTGCA
ATGATACCGCGAGACCCACGCTCACCGGCTCCAGATTTATCAGCAATAAACCAGCCAGCCGGAAGGGCCG
AGCGCAGAAGTGGTCCTGCAACTTTATCCGCCTCCATCCAGTCTATTAATTGTTGCCGGGAAGCTAGAGT
AAGTAGTTCGCCAGTTAATAGTTTGCGCAACGTTGTTGCCATTGCTACAGGCATCGTGGTGTCACGCTCG
TCGTTTGGTATGGCTTCATTCAGCTCCGGTTCCCAACGATCAAGGCGAGTTACATGATCCCCCATGTTGT
GCAAAAAAGCGGTTAGCTCCTTCGGTCCTCCGATCGTTGTCAGAAGTAAGTTGGCCGCAGTGTTATCACT
CATGGTTATGGCAGCACTGCATAATTCTCTTACTGTCATGCCATCCGTAAGATGCTTTTCTGTGACTGGT
GAGTACTCAACCAAGTCATTCTGAGAATAGTGTATGCGGCGACCGAGTTGCTCTTGCCCGGCGTCAATAC
GGGATAATACCGCGCCACATAGCAGAACTTTAAAAGTGCTCATCATTGGAAAACGTTCTTCGGGGCGAAA
ACTCTCAAGGATCTTACCGCTGTTGAGATCCAGTTCGATGTAACCCACTCGTGCACCCAACTGATCTTCA
GCATCTTTTACTTTCACCAGCGTTTCTGGGTGAGCAAAAACAGGAAGGCAAAATGCCGCAAAAAAGGGAA
TAAGGGCGACACGGAAATGTTGAATACTCATACTCTTCCTTTTTCAATATTATTGAAGCATTTATCAGGG
TTATTGTCTCATGAGCGGATACATATTTGAATGTATTTAGAAAAATAAACAAATAGGGGTTCCGCGCACA
TTTCCCCGAAAAGTGCCACCTGACGTC
